>Addgene plasmid #80551 | Rab33a cds in pGem-T Easy | addgene full sequence | sequence record 176569 | Addgene NGS Result
GCAAAAGGCCAGGAACCGTAAAAAGGCCGCGTTGCTGGCGTTTTTCCATAGGCTCCGCCCCCCTGACGAG
CATCACAAAAATCGACGCTCAAGTCAGAGGTGGCGAAACCCGACAGGACTATAAAGATACCAGGCGTTTC
CCCCTGGAAGCTCCCTCGTGCGCTCTCCTGTTCCGACCCTGCCGCTTACCGGATACCTGTCCGCCTTTCT
CCCTTCGGGAAGCGTGGCGCTTTCTCATAGCTCACGCTGTAGGTATCTCAGTTCGGTGTAGGTCGTTCGC
TCCAAGCTGGGCTGTGTGCACGAACCCCCCGTTCAGCCCGACCGCTGCGCCTTATCCGGTAACTATCGTC
TTGAGTCCAACCCGGTAAGACACGACTTATCGCCACTGGCAGCAGCCACTGGTAACAGGATTAGCAGAGC
GAGGTATGTAGGCGGTGCTACAGAGTTCTTGAAGTGGTGGCCTAACTACGGCTACACTAGAAGAACAGTA
TTTGGTATCTGCGCTCTGCTGAAGCCAGTTACCTTCGGAAAAAGAGTTGGTAGCTCTTGATCCGGCAAAC
AAACCACCGCTGGTAGCGGTGGTTTTTTTGTTTGCAAGCAGCAGATTACGCGCAGAAAAAAAGGATCTCA
AGAAGATCCTTTGATCTTTTCTACGGGGTCTGACGCTCAGTGGAACGAAAACTCACGTTAAGGGATTTTG
GTCATGAGATTATCAAAAAGGATCTTCACCTAGATCCTTTTAAATTAAAAATGAAGTTTTAAATCAATCT
AAAGTATATATGAGTAAACTTGGTCTGACAGTTACCAATGCTTAATCAGTGAGGCACCTATCTCAGCGAT
CTGTCTATTTCGTTCATCCATAGTTGCCTGACTCCCCGTCGTGTAGATAACTACGATACGGGAGGGCTTA
CCATCTGGCCCCAGTGCTGCAATGATACCGCGAGACCCACGCTCACCGGCTCCAGATTTATCAGCAATAA
ACCAGCCAGCCGGAAGGGCCGAGCGCAGAAGTGGTCCTGCAACTTTATCCGCCTCCATCCAGTCTATTAA
TTGTTGCCGGGAAGCTAGAGTAAGTAGTTCGCCAGTTAATAGTTTGCGCAACGTTGTTGCCATTGCTACA
GGCATCGTGGTGTCACGCTCGTCGTTTGGTATGGCTTCATTCAGCTCCGGTTCCCAACGATCAAGGCGAG
TTACATGATCCCCCATGTTGTGCAAAAAAGCGGTTAGCTCCTTCGGTCCTCCGATCGTTGTCAGAAGTAA
GTTGGCCGCAGTGTTATCACTCATGGTTATGGCAGCACTGCATAATTCTCTTACTGTCATGCCATCCGTA
AGATGCTTTTCTGTGACTGGTGAGTACTCAACCAAGTCATTCTGAGAATAGTGTATGCGGCGACCGAGTT
GCTCTTGCCCGGCGTCAATACGGGATAATACCGCGCCACATAGCAGAACTTTAAAAGTGCTCATCATTGG
AAAACGTTCTTCGGGGCGAAAACTCTCAAGGATCTTACCGCTGTTGAGATCCAGTTCGATGTAACCCACT
CGTGCACCCAACTGATCTTCAGCATCTTTTACTTTCACCAGCGTTTCTGGGTGAGCAAAAACAGGAAGGC
AAAATGCCGCAAAAAAGGGAATAAGGGCGACACGGAAATGTTGAATACTCATACTCTTCCTTTTTCAATA
TTATTGAAGCATTTATCAGGGTTATTGTCTCATGAGCGGATACATATTTGAATGTATTTAGAAAAATAAA
CAAATAGGGGTTCCGCGCACATTTCCCCGAAAAGTGCCACCTGATGCGGTGTGAAATACCGCACAGATGC
GTAAGGAGAAAATACCGCATCAGGAAATTGTAAGCGTTAATATTTTGTTAAAATTCGCGTTAAATTTTTG
TTAAATCAGCTCATTTTTTAACCAATAGGCCGAAATCGGCAAAATCCCTTATAAATCAAAAGAATAGACC
GAGATAGGGT
[37 nt withheld, positions 1971-2007]
AAAGAACGTGGACTCCAACGTCAAAGG
[49 nt withheld, positions 2035-2083]
T
[91 nt withheld, positions 2085-2175]
G
[124 nt withheld, positions 2177-2300]
CCATTCGCCATTCAGGCTGCGCAACTGTTGGGAAGGGCGATCGGTGCGGGCCTCTTCGCTATTACGCCAG
CTGGCGAAAGGGGGATGTGCTGCAAGGCGATTAAGTTGGGTAACGCCAGGGTTTTCCCAGTCACGACGTT
GTAAAACGACGGCCAGTGAATTGTAATACGACTCACTATAGGGCGAATTGGGCCCGACGTCGCATGCTCC
CGGCCGCCATGGCGGCCGCGGGAATTCGATTTCACCGTTATGGCAAATGAATTCTCAGAAAACAGAGACG
GAACTGCCAACTCACGCCATGCCAACCTCACGTCGTCACTAGACCTGAGCACGTCTCTGGATCACAGCGT
GCAGACGCGGATTTTTAAAATCATTGTCATCGGGGACTCAAATGTGGGAAAGACCTGTTTAACCTTCCGC
TTCACCGGCGGAGCCTTCCCGTGCAAAACTGAAGCCACCATCGGCGTGGATTTCAGGGAGAAAGCGGTGG
AGATCGAGGGCGAGAAAATAAAGGTACAAGTATGGGACACAGCAGGCCAGGAGCGCTTTCGAAAGAGCAT
GGTTGAGCACTACTACCGCAATGTGCATGCTGTTGTTTTTGTGTACGACGTCACTAAGATGGCCTCATTC
CAAAACCTAAAAACCTGGATTCAGGAGTGCAACGGTCACGGGGTGTCATCGGCAGTGCCTCGTGTTTTGG
TGGGCAACAAATGTGATCTAGTTGACCAGATCCAGGTGCCTTCCAACACTGCCCTCAAGTTTGCCGATGC
CTATAACATGCTACTGTTTGAAACATCAGCCAAAGATCCCAAGGAGAGCCAGAACGTGGACTCCATTTTC
ATGTGCCTGGCATGTCGTCTAAAAGCCCAAAAGTCCCTGATTTACAGAGATGTGGAGAGAGAAGATGGCA
GAGTAAGGCTGACGCATCAACCAGACCCCAAGAGTAACTGCCCGTGCTGAATCACTAGTGAATTCGCGGC
CGCCTGCAGGTCGACCATATGGGAGAGCTCCCAACGCGTTGGATGCATAGCTTGAGTATTCTATAGTGTC
ACCTAAATAGCTTGGCGTAATCATGGTCATAGCTGTTTCCTGTGTGAAATTGTTATCCGCTCACAATTCC
ACACAACATACGAGCCGGAAGCATAAAGTGTAAAGCCTGGGGTGCCTAATGAGTGAGCTAACTCACATTA
ATTGCGTTGCGCTCACTGCCCGCTTTCCAGTCGGGAAACCTGTCGTGCCAGCTGCATTAATGAATCGGCC
AACGCGCGGGGAGAGGCGGTTTGCGTATTGGGCGCTCTTCCGCTTCCTCGCTCACTGACTCGCTGCGCTC
GGTCGTTCGGCTGCGGCGAGCGGTATCAGCTCACTCAAAGGCGGTAATACGGTTATCCACAGAATCAGGG
GATAACGCAGGAAAGAACATGTGAGCAAAAGGCCA
Features (pLannotate 1.2.2; 15 found; start..end, strand, type, name):
     43..631     -  rep_origin     ori: high-copy-number ColE1/pMB1/pBR322/pUC origin of replication
    802..1662    -  CDS            AmpR: β-lactamase; bla; confers resistance to ampicillin, carbenicillin, and related antibiotics
   1663..1767    -  promoter       AmpR promoter: bla
   1794..1844    +  misc_feature   bom (fragment): basis of mobility region from pBR322
   1872..2300    -  rep_origin     f1 ori (sequence partly withheld): f1 bacteriophage origin of replication; arrow indicates direction of (+) strand synthesis
   2304..2461    -  CDS            lacZα (fragment): LacZα fragment of β-galactosidase; lacZ fragment
   2464..2482    +  promoter       T7 promoter: promoter for bacteriophage T7 RNA polymerase
   2613..3257    +  CDS            RAB33A (fragment): RB33A_HUMAN - Also known as RABS10. Experimental evidence at protein level: Swiss-Prot protein existence level 1. From Homo sapiens (Human).
   3266..3328    -  CDS            VESPI_VESMG (fragment): Experimental evidence at protein level: Swiss-Prot protein existence level 1. Shows contractile activity on isolated ileum smooth muscle. From Vespa magnifica (Hornet).
   3340..3358    -  promoter       SP6 promoter: promoter for bacteriophage SP6 RNA polymerase
   3400..3416    -  protein_bind   lac operator: The lac repressor binds to the lac operator to inhibit transcription in E. coli. This inhibition can be relieved by adding lactose or isopropyl-β-D-thiogalactopyranoside (IPTG). lac repressor encoded by lacI
   3424..3454    -  promoter       lac promoter: promoter for the E. coli lac operon
   3469..3490    -  protein_bind   CAP binding site: CAP binding activates transcription in the presence of cAMP. E. coli catabolite activator protein
   3503..3595    -  CDS            lacI (fragment): lac repressor; lacI; The lac repressor binds to the lac operator to inhibit transcription in E. coli. This inhibition can be relieved by adding lactose or isopropyl-β-D-thiogalactopyranoside (IPTG).
   3597..3730    -  rep_origin     RSF ori (fragment): Plasmids containing the RSF 1030 origin of replication can be propagated in E. coli cells that contain additional plasmids with compatible origins.
