[The description below was written by a language model from this plasmid's Addgene catalogue record and pLannotate feature annotations shown in this document.]
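Description:
Rab33a cds in pGem-T Easy is a bacterial cloning plasmid of about 3.7 kb carrying the coding sequence of zebrafish (Danio rerio) rab33a, a member of the Rab family of small GTPases, inserted into the Promega pGEM-T Easy TA-cloning backbone. It is maintained in E. coli at high copy number through a ColE1/pUC-type origin and selected with ampicillin via the β-lactamase gene and its native promoter. An f1 phage origin is also present, allowing single-stranded DNA production. The remnants of the lac promoter/operator, CAP site and lacZα fragment reflect the backbone's blue/white screening system, which is interrupted by the insert.

The insert lies in the multiple cloning region between opposing bacteriophage T7 and SP6 promoters. In the feature table, the rab33a sequence is on the same strand as the T7 promoter. T7 polymerase would therefore be expected to give sense transcripts, and SP6 polymerase, reading from the other side, antisense transcripts. This arrangement suits in vitro synthesis of riboprobes, in line with the stated purpose of in situ hybridisation. The automated annotation labels the insert as a fragment matching human RAB33A, which reflects homology to the closest database entry rather than the actual species. The short hornet peptide hit, and probably the small lacI and RSF ori fragments, are likely spurious or incidental matches. There is no eukaryotic promoter, tag or reporter, so the plasmid is not an expression construct. It serves as a probe template and as a source of the rab33a coding sequence for subcloning, and it belongs to a library of full-length zebrafish rab clones.
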