Addgene plasmid #80551: Rab33a cds in pGem-T Easy
Purpose: Can be used for in situ hybridisation or other purposes
Depositing lab: Rob Parton. Depositing organization: University of Queensland, Institute for Molecular Bioscience. Publication: A plasmid library of full-length zebrafish rab proteins for in vivo cell biology. Hall TE, Martel N, Lo HP, Xiong Z, Parton RG. Cell Logist. 2017 Mar 1;7(1):e1301151. doi: 10.1080/21592799.2017.1301151. eCollection 2017. PubMed 28396820.
Backbone
  Vector backbone: pGemT easy
  Backbone manufacturer: Promega
Growth in bacteria
  Bacterial resistance: Ampicillin, 100 μg/mL
  Growth temperature: 37°C
  Growth strain: DH5alpha
  Copy number: High Copy
Gene/Insert
  Gene/Insert name: rab33a
  Species: D. rerio (zebrafish)
  Entrez Gene: rab33a (a.k.a. zgc:153710)
Terms and licenses: Academic/Nonprofit Terms; Industry Terms: Not Available to Industry
How to cite: Rab33a cds in pGem-T Easy was a gift from Rob Parton (Addgene plasmid # 80551 ; http://n2t.net/addgene:80551 ; RRID:Addgene_80551)
